>Addgene plasmid #141271 | pDONR207 SARS-CoV-2 ORF3A | addgene full sequence | sequence record 288097 | Addgene NGS Result
GGGCGTCCTGCCCGCCACCCTCCGGGCCGTTGCTTCACAACGTTCAAATCCGCTCCCGGCGGATTTGTCC
TACTCAGGAGAGCGTTCACCGACAAACAACAGATAAAACGAAAGGCCCAGTCTTCCGACTGAGCCTTTCG
TTTTATTTGATGCCTGGCAGTTCCCTACTCTCGCGTTAACGCTAGCATGGATCTCGGGCCCCAAATAATG
ATTTTATTTTGACTGATAGTGACCTGTTCGTTGCAACAAATTGATGAGCAATGCTTTTTTATAATGCCAA
CTTTGTACAAAAAAGTTGGCATGGACCTGTTCATGAGAATCTTCACCATCGGCACCGTGACCCTGAAGCA
GGGAGAGATCAAGGACGCCACCCCTTCTGACTTCGTGCGTGCCACCGCTACCATCCCAATCCAGGCTAGC
CTGCCCTTCGGATGGCTGATCGTGGGTGTGGCCCTGCTGGCCGTGTTCCAGTCCGCCTCTAAGATCATCA
CCCTGAAGAAGAGGTGGCAGCTGGCTCTGTCCAAGGGTGTGCACTTCGTGTGCAACCTGCTGCTGCTGTT
CGTGACCGTGTACTCACACCTGCTGCTGGTGGCTGCTGGTCTGGAGGCTCCATTCCTGTACCTGTACGCT
CTGGTGTACTTCCTGCAGAGCATCAACTTCGTGCGCATCATCATGAGGCTGTGGCTGTGCTGGAAGTGCA
GATCCAAGAACCCCCTGCTGTACGACGCCAACTACTTCCTGTGCTGGCACACCAACTGCTACGACTACTG
CATCCCCTACAACAGCGTGACCAGCTCCATCGTGATCACCTCCGGTGACGGCACCACCAGCCCTATCTCC
GAACACGACTACCAGATCGGCGGATACACCGAGAAGTGGGAATCTGGAGTGAAGGACTGCGTGGTGCTGC
ACTCTTACTTCACCAGCGACTACTACCAGCTGTACTCCACCCAGCTGTCTACCGACACCGGTGTGGAGCA
CGTGACCTTCTTCATCTACAACAAGATCGTGGACGAACCCGAGGAACACGTGCAGATCCACACCATCGAC
GTGTCTAGCGGCGTGGTGAACCCCGTGATGGAGCCTATCTACGACGAACCTACCACCACCACCTCCGTGC
CACTGTAATACCCAACTTTCTTGTACAAAGTTGGCATTATAAGAAAGCATTGCTTATCAATTTGTTGCAA
CGAACAGGTCACTATCAGTCAAAATAAAATCATTATTTGCCATCCAGCTGCAGCTCTGGCCCGTGTCTCA
AAATCTCTGATGTTACATTGCACAAGATAAAAATATATCATCATGAACAATAAAACTGTCTGCTTACATA
AACAGTAATACAAGGGGTGTTATGAGCCATATTCAACGGGAAACGTCGAGGCCGCGATTAAATTCCAACA
TGGATGCTGATTTATATGGGTATAAATGGGCTCGCGATAATGTCGGGCAATCAGGTGCGACAATCTATCG
CTTGTATGGGAAGCCCGATGCGCCAGAGTTGTTTCTGAAACATGGCAAAGGTAGCGTTGCCAATGATGTT
ACAGATGAGATGGTCAGACTAAACTGGCTGACGGAATTTATGCCTCTTCCGACCATCAAGCATTTTATCC
GTACTCCTGATGATGCATGGTTACTCACCACTGCGATCCCCGGAAAAACAGCATTCCAGGTATTAGAAGA
ATATCCTGATTCAGGTGAAAATATTGTTGATGCGCTGGCAGTGTTCCTGCGCCGGTTGCATTCGATTCCT
GTTTGTAATTGTCCTTTTAACAGCGATCGCGTATTTCGTCTCGCTCAGGCGCAATCACGAATGAATAACG
GTTTGGTTGATGCGAGTGATTTTGATGACGAGCGTAATGGCTGGCCTGTTGAACAAGTCTGGAAAGAAAT
GCATAAACTTTTGCCATTCTCACCGGATTCAGTCGTCACTCATGGTGATTTCTCACTTGATAACCTTATT
TTTGACGAGGGGAAATTAGGCCGGGAAGCCGATCTCGGCTTGAACGAATTGTTAGGTGGCGGTACTTGGG
TCGATATCAAAGTGCATCACTTCTTCCCGTATGCCCAACTTTGTATAGAGAGCCACTGCGGGATCGTCAC
CGTAATCTGCTTGCACGTAGATCACATAAGCACCAAGCGCGTTGGCCTCATGCTTGAGGAGATTGATGAG
CGCGGTGGCAATGCCCTGCCTCCGGTGCTCGCCGGAGACTGCGAGATCATAGATATAGATCTCACTACGC
GGCTGCTCAAACTTGGGCAGAACGTAAGCCGCGAGAGCGCCAACAACCGCTTCTTGGTCGAAGGCAGCAA
GCGCGATGAATGTCTTACTACGGAGCAAGTTCCCGAGGTAATCGGAGTCCGGCTGATGTTGGGAGTAGGT
GGCTACGTCTCCGAACTCACGACCGAAAAGATCAAGAGCAGCCCGCATGGATTTGACTTGGTCAGGGCCG
AGCCTACATGTGCGAATGATGCCCATACTTGAGCCACCTAACTTTGTTTTAGGGCGACTGCCCTGCTGCG
TAACATCGTTGCTGCTGCGTAACATCGTTGCTGCTCCATAACATCAAACATCGACCCACGGCGTAACGCG
CTTGCTGCTTGGATGCCCGAGGCATAGACTGTACAAAAAAACAGTCATAACAAGCCATGAAAACCGCCAC
TGCGCCGTTACCACCGCTGCGTTCGGTCAAGGTTCTGGACCAGTTGCGTGAGCGCATACGCTACTTGCAT
TACAGTTTACGAACCGAACAGGCTTATGTCAACTGGGTTCGTGCCTTCATCCGTTTCCACGGTGTGCGTC
ACCCGGCAACCTTGGGCAGCAGCGAAGTCGAGGCATTTCTGTCCTGGCTGGCGAACGAGCGCAAGGTTTC
GGTCTCCACGCATCGTCAGGCATTGGCGGCCTTGCTGTTCTTCTACGGCAAGGTGCTGTGCACGGATCTG
CCCTGGCTTCAGGAGATCGGAAGACCTCGGCCGTCGCGGCGCTTGCCGGTGGTGCTGACCCCGGATGAAG
TGGTTCGCATCCTCGGTTTTCTGGAAGGCGAGCATCGTTTGTTCGCCCAGGACTCTAGCTATAGTTCTAG
TGGTTGGCTACTAATAGGTTGTATTGATGTTGGACGAGTCGGAATCGCAGACCGATACCAGGATCTTGCC
ATCCTATGGAACTGCCTCGGTGAGTTTTCTCCTTCATTACAGAAACGGCTTTTTCAAAAATATGGTATTG
ATAATCCTGATATGAATAAATTGCAGTTTCATTTGATGCTCGATGAGTTTTTCTAATCAGAATTGGTTAA
TTGGTTGTAACACTGGCAGAGCATTACGCTGACTTGACGGGACGGCGCAAGCTCATGACCAAAATCCCTT
AACGTGAGTTTTCGTTCCACTGAGCGTCAGACCCCGTAGAAAAGATCAAAGGATCTTCTTGAGATCCTTT
TTTTCTGCGCGTAATCTGCTGCTTGCAAACAAAAAAACCACCGCTACCAGCGGTGGTTTGTTTGCCGGAT
CAAGAGCTACCAACTCTTTTTCCGAAGGTAACTGGCTTCAGCAGAGCGCAGATACCAAATACTGTTCTTC
TAGTGTAGCCGTAGTTAGGCCACCACTTCAAGAACTCTGTAGCACCGCCTACATACCTCGCTCTGCTAAT
CCTGTTACCAGTGGCTGCTGCCAGTGGCGATAAGTCGTGTCTTACCGGGTTGGACTCAAGACGATAGTTA
CCGGATAAGGCGCAGCGGTCGGGCTGAACGGGGGGTTCGTGCACACAGCCCAGCTTGGAGCGAACGACCT
ACACCGAACTGAGATACCTACAGCGTGAGCTATGAGAAAGCGCCACGCTTCCCGAAGGGAGAAAGGCGGA
CAGGTATCCGGTAAGCGGCAGGGTCGGAACAGGAGAGCGCACGAGGGAGCTTCCAGGGGGAAACGCCTGG
TATCTTTATAGTCCTGTCGGGTTTCGCCACCTCTGACTTGAGCGTCGATTTTTGTGATGCTCGTCAGGGG
GGCGGAGCCTATGGAAAAACGCCAGCAACGCGGCCTTTTTACGGTTCCTGGCCTTTTGCTGGCCTTTTGC
TCACATGTTCTTTCCTGCGTTATCCCCTGATTCTGTGGATAACCGTATTACCGCTAGCCAGGAAGAGTTT
GTAGAAACGCAAAAAGGCCATCCGTCAGGATGGCCTTCTGCTTAGTTTGATGCCTGGCAGTTTATGGC
Features (pLannotate 1.2.2; 11 found; start..end, strand, type, name):
    103..146     +  terminator     rrnB T1 terminator: Escherichia coli rrnB; transcription terminator T1 from the E. coli rrnB gene
    203..298     +  protein_bind   attL3: mutant version of attL; recombination site for the Gateway® LR reaction LR Clonase™
    301..1125    +  CDS            AP3A_SARS2: Experimental evidence at protein level: Swiss-Prot protein existence level 1. Plays a role in virus egress via lysosomal trafficking (PubMed:33157038, PubMed:33422265). Forms homotetrameric ion channels (viroporin) localized at endosomes and lysosomes, that may induce deacidification of lysosomes thereby allowing safe virion egress through lysosomal trafficking (By similarity) (PubMed:33157038, PubMed:33422265). Also blocks formation of autolysosomes through binding and sequestering host TMUB1/HOPS on late endosomes. This prevents fusion of autophagosomes with lysosomes, disrupting autophagy a
   1130..1229    -  protein_bind   attL2: mutant version of attL; recombination site for the Gateway® LR reaction LR Clonase™
   1352..1978    +  CDS            KanR (fragment): aminoglycoside phosphotransferase; aph(3')-Ia; confers resistance to kanamycin in bacteria or G418 (Geneticin®) in eukaryotes
   2012..2545    -  CDS            GmR: gentamycin acetyltransferase; aacC1; confers resistance to gentamycin
   2734..2762    -  promoter       Pc promoter: intI1 (promoter lies within the coding sequence); class 1 integron promoter
   2740..3087    -  CDS            YPR2_ECOLX (fragment): Protein predicted: Swiss-Prot protein existence level 4. From Escherichia coli.
   3092..3276    +  CDS            KanR (fragment): aminoglycoside phosphotransferase; aph(3')-Ia; confers resistance to kanamycin in bacteria or G418 (Geneticin®) in eukaryotes
   3419..4007    +  rep_origin     ori: high-copy-number ColE1/pMB1/pBR322/pUC origin of replication
   4142..4169    -  terminator     rrnB T2 terminator: transcription terminator T2 from the E. coli rrnB gene
