[The description below was written by a language model from this plasmid's Addgene catalogue record and pLannotate feature annotations shown in this document.]
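Description:
pDONR207 SARS-CoV-2 ORF3A is a Gateway-compatible entry clone built on the Invitrogen pDONR207 donor backbone and carrying the coding sequence of ORF3a from SARS-CoV-2 isolate Wuhan-Hu-1. The insert is listed as 828 bp, was obtained by gene synthesis, and carries many synonymous changes from codon optimization, so the encoded protein is unchanged while the nucleotide sequence differs from the viral genome. The sequenced plasmid is about 4.2 kb, smaller than the listed 5.6 kb empty backbone, as expected when the donor vector's attP-flanked cassette is swapped for a shorter insert during Gateway cloning.

In the feature table the ORF3a CDS lies between two attL recombination sites. The automated annotation calls them attL3 and attL2, although the first may simply be a close match to the attL1 site that a pDONR207-derived entry clone would normally carry. These sites allow LR Clonase-mediated transfer of the ORF into any compatible destination vector. No promoter drives the insert, since an entry clone is a shuttle rather than an expression plasmid. The rrnB T1 and T2 terminators flanking the cloning region insulate it from read-through transcription. The plasmid replicates in E. coli from a high-copy ColE1/pUC-type origin and is selected with gentamicin through the aacC1 acetyltransferase gene, expressed from a class 1 integron Pc promoter. The KanR pieces annotated on either side of this cassette are only fragments, and kanamycin is not a recorded selection.

ORF3a is annotated as a viroporin that forms ion channels at endosomes and lysosomes, and it is implicated in virus egress and in blocking autophagy. The clone belongs to a collection of SARS-CoV-2 coding regions intended for flexible transfer into expression, tagging or interaction-screening vectors.
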