Addgene plasmid #141271: pDONR207 SARS-CoV-2 ORF3A
Purpose: Gateway-compatible Entry vector, with insert of ORF3A gene's CDS from SARS-CoV-2 isolate Wuhan-Hu-1
Depositing lab: Fritz Roth. Depositing organization: Sinai Health System. Publication: A Comprehensive, Flexible Collection of SARS-CoV-2 Coding Regions. Kim DK, Knapp JJ, Kuang D, Chawla A, Cassonnet P, Lee H, Sheykhkarimli D, Samavarchi-Tehrani P, Abdouni H, Rayhan A, Li R, Pogoutse O, Coyaud E, van der Werf S, Demeret C, Gingras AC, Taipale M, Raught B, Jacob Y, Roth FP. G3 (Bethesda). 2020 Aug 6. pii: g3.120.401554. doi: 10.1534/g3.120.401554. PubMed 32763951.
Backbone
  Vector backbone: pDONR207
  Backbone manufacturer: Invitrogen
  Backbone size w/o insert (bp): 5585
  Vector type: Gateway-compatible Entry vector
Growth in bacteria
  Bacterial resistance: Gentamicin, 10 μg/mL
  Growth temperature: 37°C
  Growth strain: DH5alpha
  Copy number: Unknown
Gene/Insert
  Gene/Insert name: ORF3A (alt name: Gene ID 43740569)
  Species: SARS-CoV-2 isolate Wuhan-Hu-1
  Insert size (bp): 828
  Mutation: Many synonymous changes due to codon optimization
  Entrez Gene: ORF3a (a.k.a. GU280_gp03)
  Cloning method: Gateway Cloning
  Sequencing primers: 5′ NA
Resource information
  A portion of this plasmid was derived from a plasmid made by: Synthesized from GenScript
Terms and licenses: Academic/Nonprofit Terms; Industry Terms
How to cite: pDONR207 SARS-CoV-2 ORF3A was a gift from Fritz Roth (Addgene plasmid # 141271 ; http://n2t.net/addgene:141271 ; RRID:Addgene_141271)
