>Addgene plasmid #141271 | pDONR207 SARS-CoV-2 ORF3A | depositor partial sequence | sequence record 275552 | Insersted CDS with stop codon
ATGGACCTGTTCATGAGAATCTTCACCATCGGCACCGTGACCCTGAAGCAGGGAGAGATCAAGGACGCCA
CCCCTTCTGACTTCGTGCGTGCCACCGCTACCATCCCAATCCAGGCTAGCCTGCCCTTCGGATGGCTGAT
CGTGGGTGTGGCCCTGCTGGCCGTGTTCCAGTCCGCCTCTAAGATCATCACCCTGAAGAAGAGGTGGCAG
CTGGCTCTGTCCAAGGGTGTGCACTTCGTGTGCAACCTGCTGCTGCTGTTCGTGACCGTGTACTCACACC
TGCTGCTGGTGGCTGCTGGTCTGGAGGCTCCATTCCTGTACCTGTACGCTCTGGTGTACTTCCTGCAGAG
CATCAACTTCGTGCGCATCATCATGAGGCTGTGGCTGTGCTGGAAGTGCAGATCCAAGAACCCCCTGCTG
TACGACGCCAACTACTTCCTGTGCTGGCACACCAACTGCTACGACTACTGCATCCCCTACAACAGCGTGA
CCAGCTCCATCGTGATCACCTCCGGTGACGGCACCACCAGCCCTATCTCCGAACACGACTACCAGATCGG
CGGATACACCGAGAAGTGGGAATCTGGAGTGAAGGACTGCGTGGTGCTGCACTCTTACTTCACCAGCGAC
TACTACCAGCTGTACTCCACCCAGCTGTCTACCGACACCGGTGTGGAGCACGTGACCTTCTTCATCTACA
ACAAGATCGTGGACGAACCCGAGGAACACGTGCAGATCCACACCATCGACGTGTCTAGCGGCGTGGTGAA
CCCCGTGATGGAGCCTATCTACGACGAACCTACCACCACCACCTCCGTGCCACTGTAA
