>Addgene plasmid #141271 | pDONR207 SARS-CoV-2 ORF3A | addgene partial sequence | sequence record 276452 | pENTR4-R 5'-attttgagacacgggccaga-3'
ATGATTTTATTTTGACTGATAGTGACCTGTTCGTTGCAACAAATTGATAAGCAATGCTTTCTTATAATGC
CAACTTTGTACAAGAAAGTTGGGTATTACAGTGGCACGGAGGTGGTGGTGGTAGGTTCGTCGTAGATAGG
CTCCATCACGGGGTTCACCACGCCGCTAGACACGTCGATGGTGTGGATCTGCACGTGTTCCTCGGGTTCG
TCCACGATCTTGTTGTAGATGAAGAAGGTCACGTGCTCCACACCGGTGTCGGTAGACAGCTGGGTGGAGT
ACAGCTGGTAGTAGTCGCTGGTGAAGTAAGAGTGCAGCACCACGCAGTCCTTCACTCCAGATTCCCACTT
CTCGGTGTATCCGCCGATCTGGTAGTCGTGTTCGGAGATAGGGCTGGTGGTGCCGTCACCGGAGGTGATC
ACGATGGAGCTGGTCACGCTGTTGTAGGGGATGCAGTAGTCGTAGCAGTTGGTGTGCCAGCACAGGAAGT
AGTTGGCGTCGTACAGCAGGGGGTTCTTGGATCTGCACTTCCAGCACAGCCACAGCCTCATGATGATGCG
CACGAAGTTGATGCTCTGCAGGAAGTACACCAGAGCGTACAGGTACAGGAATGGAGCCTCCAGACCAGCA
GCCACCAGCAGCAGGTGTGAGTACACGGTCACGAACAGCAGCAGCAGGTTGCACACGAAGTGCACACCCT
TGGACAGAGCCAGCTGCCACCTCTTCTTCAGGGTGATGATCTTAGAGGCGGACTGGAACACGGCCAGCAG
GGCCACACCCACGATCAGCCATCCGAAGGGCAGGCTAGCCTGGATTGGGATGGTAGCGGTGGCACGCACG
AAGTCAGAAGGGGTGGCGTCCTTGATCTCTCCCTGCTTCAGGGTCACGGTGCCGATGGTGAAGATTCTCA
TGAACAGGTCCATGCCAACTTTTTTGTACAAAGTTGGCATTATAAAAAAGCATTGCTCATCAATTTGTTG
CAACGAACAGGTCACTATCAGTCAAAAT
